>Addgene plasmid #143653 | TFORF2882 | addgene full sequence | sequence record 427316 | Addgene NGS Result
TTAATGTAGTCTTATGCAATACTCTTGTAGTCTTGCAACATGGTAACGATGAGTTAGCAACATGCCTTAC
AAGGAGAGAAAAAGCACCGTGCATGCCGATTGGTGGAAGTAAGGTGGTACGATCGTGCCTTATTAGGAAG
GCAACAGACGGGTCTGACATGGATTGGACGAACCACTGAATTGCCGCATTGCAGAGATATTGTATTTAAG
TGCCTAGCTCGATACATAAACGGGTCTCTCTGGTTAGACCAGATCTGAGCCTGGGAGCTCTCTGGCTAAC
TAGGGAACCCACTGCTTAAGCCTCAATAAAGCTTGCCTTGAGTGCTTCAAGTAGTGTGTGCCCGTCTGTT
GTGTGACTCTGGTAACTAGAGATCCCTCAGACCCTTTTAGTCAGTGTGGAAAATCTCTAGCAGTGGCGCC
CGAACAGGGACTTGAAAGCGAAAGGGAAACCAGAGGAGCTCTCTCGACGCAGGACTCGGCTTGCTGAAGC
GCGCACGGCAAGAGGCGAGGGGCGGCGACTGGTGAGTACGCCAAAAATTTTGACTAGCGGAGGCTAGAAG
GAGAGAGATGGGTGCGAGAGCGTCAGTATTAAGCGGGGGAGAATTAGATCGCGATGGGAAAAAATTCGGT
TAAGGCCAGGGGGAAAGAAAAAATATAAATTAAAACATATAGTATGGGCAAGCAGGGAGCTAGAACGATT
CGCAGTTAATCCTGGCCTGTTAGAAACATCAGAAGGCTGTAGACAAATACTGGGACAGCTACAACCATCC
CTTCAGACAGGATCAGAAGAACTTAGATCATTATATAATACAGTAGCAACCCTCTATTGTGTGCATCAAA
GGATAGAGATAAAAGACACCAAGGAAGCTTTAGACAAGATAGAGGAAGAGCAAAACAAAAGTAAGACCAC
CGCACAGCAAGCGGCCGCTGATCTTCAGACCTGGAGGAGGAGATATGAGGGACAATTGGAGAAGTGAATT
ATATAAATATAAAGTAGTAAAAATTGAACCATTAGGAGTAGCACCCACCAAGGCAAAGAGAAGAGTGGTG
CAGAGAGAAAAAAGAGCAGTGGGAATAGGAGCTTTGTTCCTTGGGTTCTTGGGAGCAGCAGGAAGCACTA
TGGGCGCAGCGTCAATGACGCTGACGGTACAGGCCAGACAATTATTGTCTGGTATAGTGCAGCAGCAGAA
CAATTTGCTGAGGGCTATTGAGGCGCAACAGCATCTGTTGCAACTCACAGTCTGGGGCATCAAGCAGCTC
CAGGCAAGAATCCTGGCTGTGGAAAGATACCTAAAGGATCAACAGCTCCTGGGGATTTGGGGTTGCTCTG
GAAAACTCATTTGCACCACTGCTGTGCCTTGGAATGCTAGTTGGAGTAATAAATCTCTGGAACAGATTTG
GAATCACACGACCTGGATGGAGTGGGACAGAGAAATTAACAATTACACAAGCTTAATACACTCCTTAATT
GAAGAATCGCAAAACCAGCAAGAAAAGAATGAACAAGAATTATTGGAATTAGATAAATGGGCAAGTTTGT
GGAATTGGTTTAACATAACAAATTGGCTGTGGTATATAAAATTATTCATAATGATAGTAGGAGGCTTGGT
AGGTTTAAGAATAGTTTTTGCTGTACTTTCTATAGTGAATAGAGTTAGGCAGGGATATTCACCATTATCG
TTTCAGACCCACCTCCCAACCCCGAGGGGACCCATGCATTGCATCTCAATTAGTCAGCAACCAGGTGTGG
AAAGTCCCCAGGCTCCCCAGCAGGCAGAAGTATGCAAAGCATGCGTCTCAATTAGTCAGCAACCATAGTC
CCGCCCCTAACTCCGCCCATCCCGCCCCTAACTCCGCCCAGTTCCGCCCATTCTCCGCCCCATGGCTGAC
TAATTTTTTTTATTTATGCAGAGGCCGAGGCCGCCTCGGCCTCTGAGCTATTCCAGAAGTAGTGAGGAGG
CTTTTTTGGAGGCCTAGGCTTTTGCAAAAAGCTTTCTAGAGGTACCACCGGAGCTTACCATGACCGAGTA
CAAGCCCACGGTGCGCCTCGCCACCCGCGACGACGTCCCCAGGGCCGTACGCACCCTCGCCGCCGCGTTC
GCCGACTACCCCGCCACGCGCCACACCGTCGATCCGGACCGCCACATCGAGCGGGTCACCGAGCTGCAAG
AACTCTTCCTCACGCGCGTCGGGCTCGACATCGGCAAGGTGTGGGTCGCGGACGACGGCGCCGCCGTGGC
GGTCTGGACCACGCCGGAGAGCGTCGAAGCGGGGGCGGTGTTCGCCGAGATCGGCCCGCGCATGGCCGAG
TTGAGCGGTTCCCGGCTGGCCGCGCAGCAACAGATGGAAGGCCTCCTGGCGCCGCACCGGCCCAAGGAGC
CCGCGTGGTTCCTGGCCACCGTCGGCGTCTCGCCCGACCACCAGGGCAAGGGTCTGGGCAGCGCCGTCGT
GCTCCCCGGAGTGGAGGCGGCCGAGCGCGCCGGGGTGCCCGCCTTCCTGGAGACCTCCGCGCCCCGCAAC
CTCCCCTTCTACGAGCGGCTCGGCTTCACCGTCACCGCCGACGTCGAGGTGCCCGAAGGACCGCGCACCT
GGTGCATGACCCGCAAGCCCGGTGCCAGTTAACGAATTCTAGATCTTGAGACAAATGGCAGTATTCATCC
ACAATTTTAAAAGAAAAGGGGGGATTGGGGGGTACAGTGCAGGGGAAAGAATAGTAGACATAATAGCAAC
AGACATACAAACTAAAGAATTACAAAAACAAATTACAAAAATTCAAAATTTTCGGGTTTATTACAGGGAC
AGCAGAGATCCACTTTGGCGCCGGCTCGAGGCCTGCAGGTGCAAAGATGGATAAAGTTTTAAACAGAGAG
GAATCTTTGCAGCTAATGGACCTTCTAGGTCTTGAAAGGAGTGGGAATTGGCTCCGGTGCCCGTCAGTGG
GCAGAGCGCACATCGCCCACAGTCCCCGAGAAGTTGGGGGGAGGGGTCGGCAATTGAACCGGTGCCTAGA
GAAGGTGGCGCGGGGTAAACTGGGAAAGTGATGTCGTGTACTGGCTCCGCCTTTTTCCCGAGGGTGGGGG
AGAACCGTATATAAGTGCAGTAGTCGCCGTGAACGTTCTTTTTCGCAACGGGTTTGCCGCCAGAACACAG
GTAAGTGCCGTGTGTGGTTCCCGCGGGCCTGGCCTCTTTACGGGTTATGGCCCTTGCGTGCCTTGAATTA
CTTCCACCTGGCTGCAGTACGTGATTCTTGATCCCGAGCTTCGGGTTGGAAGTGGGTGGGAGAGTTCGAG
GCCTTGCGCTTAAGGAGCCCCTTCGCCTCGTGCTTGAGTTGAGGCCTGGCCTGGGCGCTGGGGCCGCCGC
GTGCGAATCTGGTGGCACCTTCGCGCCTGTCTCGCTGCTTTCGATAAGTCTCTAGCCATTTAAAATTTTT
GATGACCTGCTGCGACGCTTTTTTTCTGGCAAGATAGTCTTGTAAATGCGGGCCAAGATCTGCACACTGG
TATTTCGGTTTTTGGGGCCGCGGGCGGCGACGGGGCCCGTGCGTCCCAGCGCACATGTTCGGCGAGGCGG
GGCCTGCGAGCGCGGCCACCGAGAATCGGACGGGGGTAGTCTCAAGCTGGCCGGCCTGCTCTGGTGCCTG
GCCTCGCGCCGCCGTGTATCGCCCCGCCCTGGGCGGCAAGGCTGGCCCGGTCGGCACCAGTTGCGTGAGC
GGAAAGATGGCCGCTTCCCGGCCCTGCTGCAGGGAGCTCAAAATGGAGGACGCGGCGCTCGGGAGAGCGG
GCGGGTGAGTCACCCACACAAAGGAAAAGGGCCTTTCCGTCCTCAGCCGTCGCTTCATGTGACTCCACGG
AGTACCGGGCGCCGTCCAGGCACCTCGATTAGTTCTCGAGCTTTTGGAGTACGTCGTCTTTAGGTTGGGG
GGAGGGGTTTTATGCGATGGAGTTTCCCCACACTGAGTGGGTGGAGACTGAAGTTAGGCCAGCTTGGCAC
TTGATGTAATTCTCCTTGGAATTTGCCCTTTTTGAGTTTGGATCTTGGTTCATTCTCAAGCCTCAGACAG
TGGTTCAAAGTTTTTTTCTTCCATTTCAGGTGTCGTGAGGCTAGCACCGCCACCATGGTGGTGGTGGCAG
CCGCGCCGAACCCGGCCGACGGGACCCCTAAAGTTCTGCTTCTGTCGGGGCAGCCCGCCTCCGCCGCCGG
AGCCCCGGCCGGCCAGGCCCTGCCGCTCATGGTGCCAGCCCAGAGAGGGGCCAGCCCGGAGGCAGCGAGC
GGGGGGCTGCCCCAGGCGCGCAAGCGACAGCGCCTCACGCACCTGAGCCCCGAGGAGAAGGCGCTGAGGA
GGAAACTGAAAAACAGAGTAGCAGCTCAGACTGCCAGAGATCGAAAGAAGGCTCGAATGAGTGAGCTGGA
ACAGCAAGTGGTAGATTTAGAAGAAGAGAACCAAAAACTTTTGCTAGAAAATCAGCTTTTACGAGAGAAA
ACTCATGGCCTTGTAGTTGAGAACCAGGAGTTAAGACAGCGCTTGGGGATGGATGCCCTGGTTGCTGAAG
AGGAGGCGGAAGCCAAGGGGAATGAAGTGAGGCCAGTGGCCGGGTCTGCTGAGTCCGCAGCAGGTGCAGG
CCCAGTTGTCACCCCTCCAGAACATCTCCCCATGGATTCTGGCGGTATTGACTCTTCAGATTCAGAGTCT
GATATCCTGTTGGGCATTCTGGACAACTTGGACCCAGTCATGTTCTTCAAATGCCCTTCCCCAGAGCCTG
CCAGCCTGGAGGAGCTCCCAGAGGTCTACCCAGAAGGACCCAGTTCCTTACCAGCCTCCCTTTCTCTGTC
AGTGGGGACGTCATCAGCCAAGCTGGAAGCCATTAATGAACTAATTCGTTTTGACCACATATATACCAAG
CCCCTAGTCTTAGAGATACCCTCTGAGACAGAGAGCCAAGCTAATGTGGTAGTGAAAATCGAGGAAGCAC
CTCTCAGCCCCTCAGAGAATGATCACCCTGAATTCATTGTCTCAGTGAAGGAAGAACCTGTAGAAGATGA
CCTCGTTCCGGAGCTGGGTATCTCAAATCTGCTTTCATCCAGCCACTGCCCAAAGCCATCTTCCTGCCTA
CTGGATGCTTACAGTGACTGTGGATACGGGGGTTCCCTTTCCCCATTCAGTGACATGTCCTCTCTGCTTG
GTGTAAACCATTCTTGGGAGGACACTTTTGCCAATGAACTCTTTCCCCAGCTGATTAGTGTCTAGTAATG
AACTAGTCCGTAACTTGAAAGTATTTCGATTTCTTGGCTTTATATATCTTGTGGAAAGGACGAATATCGA
CGAGCGTTGATTCTTTCACGCGTTAAGTCGACAATCAACCTCTGGATTACAAAATTTGTGAAAGATTGAC
TGGTATTCTTAACTATGTTGCTCCTTTTACGCTATGTGGATACGCTGCTTTAATGCCTTTGTATCATGCT
ATTGCTTCCCGTATGGCTTTCATTTTCTCCTCCTTGTATAAATCCTGGTTGCTGTCTCTTTATGAGGAGT
TGTGGCCCGTTGTCAGGCAACGTGGCGTGGTGTGCACTGTGTTTGCTGACGCAACCCCCACTGGTTGGGG
CATTGCCACCACCTGTCAGCTCCTTTCCGGGACTTTCGCTTTCCCCCTCCCTATTGCCACGGCGGAACTC
ATCGCCGCCTGCCTTGCCCGCTGCTGGACAGGGGCTCGGCTGTTGGGCACTGACAATTCCGTGGTGTTGT
CGGGGAAATCATCGTCCTTTCCTTGGCTGCTCGCCTGTGTTGCCACCTGGATTCTGCGCGGGACGTCCTT
CTGCTACGTCCCTTCGGCCCTCAATCCAGCGGACCTTCCTTCCCGCGGCCTGCTGCCGGCTCTGCGGCCT
CTTCCGCGTCTTCGCCTTCGCCCTCAGACGAGTCGGATCTCCCTTTGGGCCGCCTCCCCGCGTCGACTTT
AAGACCAATGACTTACAAGGCAGCTGTAGATCTTAGCCACTTTTTAAAAGAAAAGGGGGGACTGGAAGGG
CTAATTCACTCCCAACGAAGACAAGATCTGCTTTTTGCTTGTACTGGGTCTCTCTGGTTAGACCAGATCT
GAGCCTGGGAGCTCTCTGGCTAACTAGGGAACCCACTGCTTAAGCCTCAATAAAGCTTGCCTTGAGTGCT
TCAAGTAGTGTGTGCCCGTCTGTTGTGTGACTCTGGTAACTAGAGATCCCTCAGACCCTTTTAGTCAGTG
TGGAAAATCTCTAGCAGTACGTATAGTAGTTCATGTCATCTTATTATTCAGTATTTATAACTTGCAAAGA
AATGAATATCAGAGAGTGAGAGGAACTTGTTTATTGCAGCTTATAATGGTTACAAATAAAGCAATAGCAT
CACAAATTTCACAAATAAAGCATTTTTTTCACTGCATTCTAGTTGTGGTTTGTCCAAACTCATCAATGTA
TCTTATCATGTCTGGCTCTAGCTATCCCGCCCCTAACTCCGCCCATCCCGCCCCTAACTCCGCCCAGTTC
CGCCCATTCTCCGCCCCATGGCTGACTAATTTTTTTTATTTATGCAGAGGCCGAGGCCGCCTCGGCCTCT
GAGCTATTCCAGAAGTAGTGAGGAGGCTTTTTTGGAGGCCTAGGGACGTACCCAATTCGCCCTATAGTGA
GTCGTATTACGCGCGCTCACTGGCCGTCGTTTTACAACGTCGTGACTGGGAAAACCCTGGCGTTACCCAA
CTTAATCGCCTTGCAGCACATCCCCCTTTCGCCAGCTGGCGTAATAGCGAAGAGGCCCGCACCGATCGCC
CTTCCCAACAGTTGCGCAGCCTGAATGGCGAATGGG
[124 nt withheld, positions 6827-6950]
C
[91 nt withheld, positions 6952-7042]
A
[49 nt withheld, positions 7044-7092]
CCTTTGACGTTGGAGTCCACGTTCTTT
[37 nt withheld, positions 7120-7156]
ACCCTATCTCGGTCTATTCTTTTGATTTATAAGGGATTTTGCCGATTTCGGCCTATTGGTTAAAAAATGA
GCTGATTTAACAAAAATTTAACGCGAATTTTAACAAAATATTAACGCTTACAATTTAGGTGGCACTTTTC
GGGGAAATGTGCGCGGAACCCCTATTTGTTTATTTTTCTAAATACATTCAAATATGTATCCGCTCATGAG
ACAATAACCCTGATAAATGCTTCAATAATATTGAAAAAGGAAGAGTATGAGTATTCAACATTTCCGTGTC
GCCCTTATTCCCTTTTTTGCGGCATTTTGCCTTCCTGTTTTTGCTCACCCAGAAACGCTGGTGAAAGTAA
AAGATGCTGAAGATCAGTTGGGTGCACGAGTGGGTTACATCGAACTGGATCTCAACAGCGGTAAGATCCT
TGAGAGTTTTCGCCCCGAAGAACGTTTTCCAATGATGAGCACTTTTAAAGTTCTGCTATGTGGCGCGGTA
TTATCCCGTATTGACGCCGGGCAAGAGCAACTCGGTCGCCGCATACACTATTCTCAGAATGACTTGGTTG
AGTACTCACCAGTCACAGAAAAGCATCTTACGGATGGCATGACAGTAAGAGAATTATGCAGTGCTGCCAT
AACCATGAGTGATAACACTGCGGCCAACTTACTTCTGACAACGATCGGAGGACCGAAGGAGCTAACCGCT
TTTTTGCACAACATGGGGGATCATGTAACTCGCCTTGATCGTTGGGAACCGGAGCTGAATGAAGCCATAC
CAAACGACGAGCGTGACACCACGATGCCTGTAGCAATGGCAACAACGTTGCGCAAACTATTAACTGGCGA
ACTACTTACTCTAGCTTCCCGGCAACAATTAATAGACTGGATGGAGGCGGATAAAGTTGCAGGACCACTT
CTGCGCTCGGCCCTTCCGGCTGGCTGGTTTATTGCTGATAAATCTGGAGCCGGTGAGCGTGGGTCTCGCG
GTATCATTGCAGCACTGGGGCCAGATGGTAAGCCCTCCCGTATCGTAGTTATCTACACGACGGGGAGTCA
GGCAACTATGGATGAACGAAATAGACAGATCGCTGAGATAGGTGCCTCACTGATTAAGCATTGGTAACTG
TCAGACCAAGTTTACTCATATATACTTTAGATTGATTTAAAACTTCATTTTTAATTTAAAAGGATCTAGG
TGAAGATCCTTTTTGATAATCTCATGACCAAAATCCCTTAACGTGAGTTTTCGTTCCACTGAGCGTCAGA
CCCCGTAGAAAAGATCAAAGGATCTTCTTGAGATCCTTTTTTTCTGCGCGTAATCTGCTGCTTGCAAACA
AAAAAACCACCGCTACCAGCGGTGGTTTGTTTGCCGGATCAAGAGCTACCAACTCTTTTTCCGAAGGTAA
CTGGCTTCAGCAGAGCGCAGATACCAAATACTGTTCTTCTAGTGTAGCCGTAGTTAGGCCACCACTTCAA
GAACTCTGTAGCACCGCCTACATACCTCGCTCTGCTAATCCTGTTACCAGTGGCTGCTGCCAGTGGCGAT
AAGTCGTGTCTTACCGGGTTGGACTCAAGACGATAGTTACCGGATAAGGCGCAGCGGTCGGGCTGAACGG
GGGGTTCGTGCACACAGCCCAGCTTGGAGCGAACGACCTACACCGAACTGAGATACCTACAGCGTGAGCT
ATGAGAAAGCGCCACGCTTCCCGAAGGGAGAAAGGCGGACAGGTATCCGGTAAGCGGCAGGGTCGGAACA
GGAGAGCGCACGAGGGAGCTTCCAGGGGGAAACGCCTGGTATCTTTATAGTCCTGTCGGGTTTCGCCACC
TCTGACTTGAGCGTCGATTTTTGTGATGCTCGTCAGGGGGGCGGAGCCTATGGAAAAACGCCAGCAACGC
GGCCTTTTTACGGTTCCTGGCCTTTTGCTGGCCTTTTGCTCACATGTTCTTTCCTGCGTTATCCCCTGAT
TCTGTGGATAACCGTATTACCGCCTTTGAGTGAGCTGATACCGCTCGCCGCAGCCGAACGACCGAGCGCA
GCGAGTCAGTGAGCGAGGAAGCGGAAGAGCGCCCAATACGCAAACCGCCTCTCCCCGCGCGTTGGCCGAT
TCATTAATGCAGCTGGCACGACAGGTTTCCCGACTGGAAAGCGGGCAGTGAGCGCAACGCAATTAATGTG
AGTTAGCTCACTCATTAGGCACCCCAGGCTTTACACTTTATGCTTCCGGCTCGTATGTTGTGTGGAATTG
TGAGCGGATAACAATTTCACACAGGAAACAGCTATGACCATGATTACGCCAAGCGCGCAATTAACCCTCA
CTAAAGGGAACAAAAGCTGGAGCTGCAAGC
Features (pLannotate 1.2.2; 32 found; start..end, strand, type, name):
      5..231     +  promoter       RSV promoter: Rous sarcoma virus enhancer/promoter
    232..412     +  LTR            5' LTR (truncated): truncated 5' long terminal repeat (LTR) from HIV-1
    459..584     +  misc_feature   HIV-1 Ψ: packaging signal of human immunodeficiency virus type 1
    568..931     +  CDS            HIV-1 gag (fragment): gag protein from human immunodeficiency virus 1; gag
   1077..1310    +  misc_feature   RRE: The Rev response element (RRE) of HIV-1 allows for Rev-dependent mRNA export from the nucleus to the cytoplasm.
   1687..1713    +  CDS            Rev (fragment): human immunodeficiency virus 1 (HIV-1) Rev protein; rev; enhances nuclear export of unspliced and incompletely spliced viral mRNAs
   1720..1743    +  promoter       SV40 promoter (fragment): SV40 early promoter
   1744..1815    +  promoter       SV40 promoter (fragment): SV40 enhancer and early promoter
   1839..1974    +  rep_origin     SV40 ori: SV40 origin of replication
   2020..2616    +  CDS            PuroR (fragment): puromycin N-acetyltransferase; pac from Streptomyces; confers resistance to puromycin
   2665..2782    +  misc_feature   cPPT/CTS: central polypurine tract and central termination sequence of HIV-1
   2847..2913    +  CDS            small t antigen (fragment): SV40 (simian virus 40) small t antigen
   2920..4098    +  promoter       EF-1α promoter: strong constitutive promoter for human elongation factor EF-1α
   4115..4612    +  CDS            XBP1 (fragment): XBP1_HUMAN - Also known as TREB5 From Homo sapiens (Human).
   4608..4871    +  CDS            XBP1 (fragment): XBP1_HUMAN - Also known as TREB5 From Homo sapiens (Human).
   5258..5311    +  promoter       U6 promoter (fragment): RNA polymerase III promoter for human U6 snRNA
   5353..5941    +  misc_feature   WPRE: woodchuck hepatitis virus posttranscriptional regulatory element
   5992..6011    +  misc_feature   cPPT/CTS (fragment): central polypurine tract and central termination sequence of HIV-1
   6013..6246    +  LTR            3' LTR (ΔU3): self-inactivating 3' long terminal repeat (LTR) from HIV-1
   6324..6445    +  polyA_signal   SV40 poly(A) signal: SV40 polyadenylation signal
   6485..6620    +  rep_origin     SV40 ori: SV40 origin of replication
   6641..6659    -  promoter       T7 promoter: promoter for bacteriophage T7 RNA polymerase
   6667..6822    +  CDS            lacZα (fragment): LacZα fragment of β-galactosidase; lacZ fragment
   6827..7255    +  rep_origin     f1 ori (sequence partly withheld): f1 bacteriophage origin of replication; arrow indicates direction of (+) strand synthesis
   7308..7412    +  promoter       AmpR promoter: bla
   7413..8273    +  CDS            AmpR: β-lactamase; bla; confers resistance to ampicillin, carbenicillin, and related antibiotics
   8444..9032    +  rep_origin     ori: high-copy-number ColE1/pMB1/pBR322/pUC origin of replication
   9215..9307    +  CDS            lacI (fragment): lac repressor; lacI; The lac repressor binds to the lac operator to inhibit transcription in E. coli. This inhibition can be relieved by adding lactose or isopropyl-β-D-thiogalactopyranoside (IPTG).
   9320..9341    +  protein_bind   CAP binding site: CAP binding activates transcription in the presence of cAMP. E. coli catabolite activator protein
   9356..9386    +  promoter       lac promoter: promoter for the E. coli lac operon
   9394..9410    +  protein_bind   lac operator: The lac repressor binds to the lac operator to inhibit transcription in E. coli. This inhibition can be relieved by adding lactose or isopropyl-β-D-thiogalactopyranoside (IPTG). lac repressor encoded by lacI
   9455..9473    +  promoter       T3 promoter: promoter for bacteriophage T3 RNA polymerase
