[The description below was written by a language model from this plasmid's Addgene catalogue record and pLannotate feature annotations shown in this document.]
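Description:
TFORF2882 is a third-generation-style, self-inactivating lentiviral expression plasmid built on the pLX_TRC317 backbone and carrying the human transcription factor XBP1 as its open reading frame. It belongs to a barcoded transcription factor ORF collection: each clone pairs an ORF with a unique 24-bp barcode so that the factor can be identified by sequencing in pooled overexpression screens, such as those aimed at directed differentiation. In bacteria the plasmid is maintained through a high-copy ColE1/pUC-type origin and ampicillin resistance (AmpR). An f1 origin and remnants of a lac/T7/T3 cloning region are also present. The depositor warns that recombination can occur, a common issue with LTR-containing plasmids.

The viral portion begins with an RSV promoter fused to a truncated HIV-1 5' LTR, which permits Tat-independent genomic RNA production. It continues with the Ψ packaging signal and a gag fragment, the RRE for Rev-dependent export, and cPPT/CTS, and ends in a ΔU3 3' LTR followed by an SV40 poly(A) signal. Two expression units sit within this frame. An SV40 early promoter drives puromycin N-acetyltransferase for selection of transduced mammalian cells, and the EF-1α promoter drives XBP1. A WPRE lies downstream to enhance transcript stability and expression.

The annotation splits XBP1 into two overlapping fragments covering only part of the stated 1,232-bp insert. The listed transcript accessions may mean an alternative isoform is encoded, but the record does not specify which one. The barcode itself is not annotated in the feature table. The short U6 promoter and small t antigen matches are only fragments.
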