Addgene plasmid #143653: TFORF2882
Purpose: Lentiviral vector for overexpressing transcription factor ORFs with unique 24-bp barcodes. Barcodes facilitate identification of transcription factors in pooled screens.
Depositing lab: Feng Zhang. Depositing organization: Broad Institute. Publication: A transcription factor atlas of directed differentiation. Joung J, Ma S, Tay T, Geiger-Schuller KR, Kirchgatterer PC, Verdine VK, Guo B, Arias-Garcia MA, Allen WE, Singh A, Kuksenko O, Abudayyeh OO, Gootenberg JS, Fu Z, Macrae RK, Buenrostro JD, Regev A, Zhang F. Cell. 2023 Jan 5;186(1):209-229.e26. doi: 10.1016/j.cell.2022.11.026. PubMed 36608654.
Backbone
  Vector backbone: pLX_TRC317
  Backbone manufacturer: Broad Institute Genetic Perturbation Platform
  Backbone size w/o insert (bp): 8264
  Vector type: Mammalian Expression, Lentiviral
  Selectable markers: Puromycin
Growth in bacteria
  Bacterial resistance: Ampicillin, 100 μg/mL
  Growth temperature: 30°C
  Growth strain: DH5alpha
  Copy number: High Copy
Gene/Insert
  Gene/Insert name: XBP1
  Species: H. sapiens (human)
  Insert size (bp): 1232
  Entrez Gene: XBP1 (a.k.a. TREB-5, TREB5, XBP-1, XBP2)
  Promoter: EF1a
  Cloning method: Unknown
  Sequencing primers: 5′ GGGTGGAGACTGAAGTTAGGCCAG; 3′ CACATAGCGTAAAAGGAGCAACATAG
Terms and licenses: Academic/Nonprofit Terms; Industry Terms: Not Available to Industry
Depositor comments: NM_001079539,ENST00000611155,ENST00000344347 . The transcription factor ORF portion of this plasmid was synthesized by Genewiz. Please test multiple small colonies in case of plasmid recombination. To make this collection available in a timely manner, a portion of this collection was not fully sequenced by Addgene. If an Addgene verified full plasmid sequence is not available, please contact us prior to placing an order to request the full sequence.
How to cite: TFORF2882 was a gift from Feng Zhang (Addgene plasmid # 143653 ; http://n2t.net/addgene:143653 ; RRID:Addgene_143653)
