>Addgene plasmid #143653 | TFORF2882 | depositor partial sequence | sequence record 283089 | Insert
ACCGCCACCATGGTGGTGGTGGCAGCCGCGCCGAACCCGGCCGACGGGACCCCTAAAGTTCTGCTTCTGT
CGGGGCAGCCCGCCTCCGCCGCCGGAGCCCCGGCCGGCCAGGCCCTGCCGCTCATGGTGCCAGCCCAGAG
AGGGGCCAGCCCGGAGGCAGCGAGCGGGGGGCTGCCCCAGGCGCGCAAGCGACAGCGCCTCACGCACCTG
AGCCCCGAGGAGAAGGCGCTGAGGAGGAAACTGAAAAACAGAGTAGCAGCTCAGACTGCCAGAGATCGAA
AGAAGGCTCGAATGAGTGAGCTGGAACAGCAAGTGGTAGATTTAGAAGAAGAGAACCAAAAACTTTTGCT
AGAAAATCAGCTTTTACGAGAGAAAACTCATGGCCTTGTAGTTGAGAACCAGGAGTTAAGACAGCGCTTG
GGGATGGATGCCCTGGTTGCTGAAGAGGAGGCGGAAGCCAAGGGGAATGAAGTGAGGCCAGTGGCCGGGT
CTGCTGAGTCCGCAGCAGGTGCAGGCCCAGTTGTCACCCCTCCAGAACATCTCCCCATGGATTCTGGCGG
TATTGACTCTTCAGATTCAGAGTCTGATATCCTGTTGGGCATTCTGGACAACTTGGACCCAGTCATGTTC
TTCAAATGCCCTTCCCCAGAGCCTGCCAGCCTGGAGGAGCTCCCAGAGGTCTACCCAGAAGGACCCAGTT
CCTTACCAGCCTCCCTTTCTCTGTCAGTGGGGACGTCATCAGCCAAGCTGGAAGCCATTAATGAACTAAT
TCGTTTTGACCACATATATACCAAGCCCCTAGTCTTAGAGATACCCTCTGAGACAGAGAGCCAAGCTAAT
GTGGTAGTGAAAATCGAGGAAGCACCTCTCAGCCCCTCAGAGAATGATCACCCTGAATTCATTGTCTCAG
TGAAGGAAGAACCTGTAGAAGATGACCTCGTTCCGGAGCTGGGTATCTCAAATCTGCTTTCATCCAGCCA
CTGCCCAAAGCCATCTTCCTGCCTACTGGATGCTTACAGTGACTGTGGATACGGGGGTTCCCTTTCCCCA
TTCAGTGACATGTCCTCTCTGCTTGGTGTAAACCATTCTTGGGAGGACACTTTTGCCAATGAACTCTTTC
CCCAGCTGATTAGTGTCTAGTAATGAACTAGTCCGTAACTTGAAAGTATTTCGATTTCTTGGCTTTATAT
ATCTTGTGGAAAGGACGAATATCGACGAGCGTTGATTCTTTC
