>Addgene plasmid #143653 | TFORF2882 | depositor partial sequence | sequence record 283090 | Barcode
ATATCGACGAGCGTTGATTCTTTC
